Addgene plasmid #210026: SpyTag003(M115G)-Talin rod-mCherry
Purpose: Expression of SpyTag003(M115G)-Talin rod(434-2541)-mCherry in mammalian cells
Depositing lab: Vesa Hytönen. Depositing organization: Tampere University, BioMediTech. Publication: Visible Light-Induced Specific Protein Reaction Delineates Early Stages of Cell Adhesion. Rahikainen R, Vester SK, Turkki P, Janosko CP, Deiters A, Hytonen VP, Howarth M. J Am Chem Soc. 2023 Nov 15;145(45):24459-24465. doi: 10.1021/jacs.3c07827. Epub 2023 Oct 31. PubMed 38104267.
Backbone
  Vector backbone: pEGFP-C1
  Backbone manufacturer: Clontech
  Backbone size w/o insert (bp): 3964
  Total vector size (bp): 11053
  Vector type: Mammalian Expression
  Selectable markers: Neomycin (select with G418)
Growth in bacteria
  Bacterial resistance: Kanamycin, 50 μg/mL
  Growth temperature: 37°C
  Growth strain: DH5alpha
  Copy number: High Copy
Gene/Insert
  Gene/Insert name: SpyTag003(M115G)-Talin1 rod domain(434-2541)-mCherry
  Species: M. musculus (mouse), Synthetic
  Insert size (bp): 7089
  Mutation: SpyTag003 M115G mutation to modify SpyCatcher003 association rate. This mutation does not block isopeptide bond formation.
  Promoter: CMV
  Cloning method: Gibson Cloning
  Sequencing primers: 5′ acgcaaatgggcggtagg; 3′ GATGAGTTTGGACAAACCAC
Terms and licenses: Academic/Nonprofit Terms; Industry Terms: Not Available to Industry
How to cite: SpyTag003(M115G)-Talin rod-mCherry was a gift from Vesa Hytönen (Addgene plasmid # 210026 ; http://n2t.net/addgene:210026 ; RRID:Addgene_210026)
