[The description below was written by a language model from this plasmid's Addgene catalogue record and pLannotate feature annotations shown in this document.]
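Description:
SpyTag003(M115G)-Talin rod-mCherry is an 11,053 bp mammalian expression plasmid built on the Clontech pEGFP-C1 backbone, with the insert introduced by Gibson cloning. No EGFP coding sequence is annotated. It is propagated in E. coli at high copy from a ColE1/pUC-type origin and also carries an f1 phage origin. A single NeoR/KanR (Tn5 aminoglycoside phosphotransferase) gene serves both hosts. A bacterial bla-type promoter drives it for kanamycin selection, and the SV40 enhancer/early promoter, with an HSV TK polyadenylation signal, drives it for G418 selection of transfected mammalian cells. The short large T antigen and ble fragments in the annotation appear to be backbone remnants rather than functional genes.

The roughly 7.1 kb payload is expressed from the human CMV immediate-early enhancer and promoter and terminated by the SV40 poly(A) signal. It encodes a fusion of an N-terminal SpyTag003 peptide, the mouse talin-1 rod domain (residues 434–2541, so lacking the N-terminal head region) and a C-terminal mCherry red fluorescent protein. The SpyTag itself is not called in the feature table, but the gap between the promoter and the start of the Tln1 annotation is consistent with its position. SpyTag003 forms a spontaneous covalent isopeptide bond with its partner protein SpyCatcher003. The M115G substitution is recorded as altering the rate of association with SpyCatcher003 without blocking bond formation.

The plasmid is intended to express the tagged, fluorescently trackable talin rod in mammalian cells. There it can be covalently coupled to a SpyCatcher003-bearing partner. The associated publication title indicates use in a visible-light-induced protein reaction to study the early stages of cell adhesion.
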