Features (pLannotate 1.2.2; 14 found; start..end, strand, type, name):
     83..386     +  enhancer       CMV enhancer: human cytomegalovirus immediate early enhancer
    387..590     +  promoter       CMV promoter: human cytomegalovirus (CMV) immediate early promoter
    685..7011    +  CDS            Tln1 (fragment): TLN1_MOUSE - Also known as Tln. Experimental evidence at protein level: Swiss-Prot protein existence level 1. Probably involved in connections of major cytoskeletal structures to the plasma membrane. High molecular weight cytoskeletal protein concentrated at regions of cell-substratum contact and, in lymphocytes, at cell-cell contacts. From Mus musculus (Mouse).
   7012..7719    +  CDS            mCherry: mCherry is a basic (constitutively fluorescent) red fluorescent protein published in 2004, derived from Discosoma sp.. It is reported to be a very rapidly-maturing monomer with low acid sensitivity.
   7722..7744    +  misc_feature   MCS (fragment): multiple cloning site
   7756..7840    +  CDS            large T antigen (fragment): large T antigen from SV40 (simian virus 40)
   7863..7984    +  polyA_signal   SV40 poly(A) signal: SV40 polyadenylation signal
   8018..8446    -  rep_origin     f1 ori (sequence partly withheld): f1 bacteriophage origin of replication; arrow indicates direction of (+) strand synthesis
   8473..8577    +  promoter       AmpR promoter: bla
   8579..8936    +  promoter       SV40 promoter: SV40 enhancer and early promoter
   8971..9765    +  CDS            NeoR/KanR: aminoglycoside phosphotransferase from Tn5; aph(3')-II (or nptII); confers resistance to neomycin, kanamycin, and G418 (Geneticin®)
   9786..9938    +  CDS            ble (fragment): BLE_KLEPN - Experimental evidence at protein level: Swiss-Prot protein existence level 1. Binding protein with a strong affinity to the bleomycin family of antibiotics. Binds to CL990; an antimitotic-antibiotic compound. From Klebsiella pneumoniae.
   9997..10044   +  polyA_signal   HSV TK poly(A) signal: herpes simplex virus thymidine kinase polyadenylation signal (Cole and Stacy, 1985)
  10373..10961   +  rep_origin     ori: high-copy-number ColE1/pMB1/pBR322/pUC origin of replication
>Addgene plasmid #210026 | SpyTag003(M115G)-Talin rod-mCherry | addgene full sequence | sequence record 417746 | Addgene NGS Result
TAACCGTATTACCGCCATGCATTAGTTATTAATAGTAATCAATTACGGGGTCATTAGTTCATAGCCCATA
TATGGAGTTCCGCGTTACATAACTTACGGTAAATGGCCCGCCTGGCTGACCGCCCAACGACCCCCGCCCA
TTGACGTCAATAATGACGTATGTTCCCATAGTAACGCCAATAGGGACTTTCCATTGACGTCAATGGGTGG
AGTATTTACGGTAAACTGCCCACTTGGCAGTACATCAAGTGTATCATATGCCAAGTACGCCCCCTATTGA
CGTCAATGACGGTAAATGGCCCGCCTGGCATTATGCCCAGTACATGACCTTATGGGACTTTCCTACTTGG
CAGTACATCTACGTATTAGTCATCGCTATTACCATGGTGATGCGGTTTTGGCAGTACATCAATGGGCGTG
GATAGCGGTTTGACTCACGGGGATTTCCAAGTCTCCACCCCATTGACGTCAATGGGAGTTTGTTTTGGCA
CCAAAATCAACGGGACTTTCCAAAATGTCGTAACAACTCCGCCCCATTGACGCAAATGGGCGGTAGGCGT
GTACGGTGGGAGGTCTATATAAGCAGAGCTGGTTTAGTGAACCGTCAGATCCGCTAGCGCTACCGGTGCC
ACCATGGGCCGTGGCGTGCCTCATATCGTGGGAGTGGACGCCTACAAGCGTTACAAGCAGCAGTACAACC
GAGTGGGGAAAGTGGAGCACGGCTCTGTGGCTCTGCCAGCCATCATGCGCTCTGGAGCCTCTGGTCCTGA
GAATTTCCAGGTGGGGAGCATGCCACCTGCCCAGCAGCAGATCACCAGTGGCCAGATGCACCGAGGACAC
ATGCCACCTCTGACTTCAGCCCAGCAGGCGCTCACTGGAACCATTAACTCCAGCATGCAGGCTGTGCAGG
CTGCCCAGGCCACTCTGGATGACTTTGAGACTCTACCCCCTCTTGGCCAGGATGCTGCCTCCAAAGCTTG
GCGTAAGAACAAGATGGATGAATCAAAGCATGAGATCCACTCCCAGGTAGATGCCATCACAGCTGGCACT
GCCTCTGTGGTAAACCTGACAGCAGGAGATCCTGCAGAGACAGACTATACAGCAGTGGGCTGTGCAGTCA
CCACCATCTCTTCCAACCTGACGGAGATGTCCCGTGGGGTGAAGCTATTGGCTGCCCTGCTGGAGGATGA
AGGCGGCAATGGCCGGCCCCTTCTGCAAGCAGCAAAGGGCCTTGCAGGGGCTGTGTCGGAACTGCTTCGC
AGTGCTCAGCCCGCCAGCGCTGAGCCTCGTCAGAACCTGCTGCAGGCAGCCGGGAACGTGGGCCAGGCCA
GTGGGGAGCTGTTGCAGCAAATTGGGGAAAGTGACACTGACCCCCACTTCCAGGATGTTCTAATGCAGCT
AGCAAACGCAGTGGCAAGTGCTGCAGCCGCCCTGGTCCTCAAGGCCAAGAGTGTGGCCCAGCGCACAGAG
GATTCCGGGCTTCAGACCCAAGTGATTGCTGCAGCTACGCAATGTGCTCTGTCCACTTCCCAGCTGGTGG
CCTGTACCAAGGTGGTAGCACCTACAATCAGCTCACCTGTGTGCCAAGAACAGCTAGTCGAGGCTGGGCG
ACTGGTGGCCAAAGCTGTGGAGGGCTGTGTGTCTGCCTCGCAAGCAGCTACAGAAGATGGACAGCTGCTT
CGAGGGGTAGGAGCAGCAGCCACGGCTGTCACCCAGGCCCTCAATGAGCTGCTGCAGCACGTGAAGGCCC
ACGCCACCGGAGCTGGGCCTGCCGGTCGGTATGACCAAGCCACTGATACCATCCTCACCGTCACTGAAAA
CATCTTCAGCTCCATGGGTGATGCTGGGGAGATGGTGCGCCAGGCCCGCATCCTGGCCCAAGCCACCTCA
GACCTGGTCAATGCTATCAAGGCCGATGCTGAGGGGGAGAGTGATCTGGAGAACTCTAGAAAGCTCCTGA
GTGCTGCCAAGATCCTCGCTGATGCCACCGCCAAGATGGTGGAGGCGGCCAAGGGAGCAGCCGCCCACCC
TGACAGTGAGGAACAGCAGCAGCGACTGCGTGAAGCAGCTGAGGGGCTTCGCATGGCCACCAATGCAGCT
GCGCAGAACGCCATCAAGAAGAAGTTGGTGCAGCGCCTGGAGCATGCAGCCAAGCAAGCTGCAGCCTCTG
CAACACAGACCATTGCTGCAGCCCAACATGCAGCCTCTGCCCCCAAGGCCTCTGCGGGCCCCCAGCCCCT
ACTGGTGCAGAGCTGTAAGGCCGTGGCAGAGCAGATTCCGTTGCTGGTGCAGGGTGTCCGAGGAAGTCAA
GCTCAGCCTGACAGCCCTAGTGCTCAGCTCGCCCTCATTGCTGCCAGCCAGAGCTTCCTGCAGCCAGGTG
GGAAGATGGTGGCAGCGGCAAAAGCCTCAGTGCCAACAATTCAGGACCAGGCTTCAGCGATGCAGCTGAG
TCAGTGCGCAAAGAACCTAGGCACTGCCCTGGCCGAGCTGCGCACTGCTGCTCAGAAGGCTCAGGAGGCA
TGTGGACCTTTGGAGATGGATTCTGCACTGAGTGTTGTACAAAATCTAGAGAAAGACCTACAGGAAATAA
AAGCAGCAGCTCGAGATGGCAAGCTTAAGCCCTTACCTGGGGAAACAATGGAGAAGTGTACCCAAGATCT
TGGCAACAGCACCAAAGCGGTGAGCTCTGCCATCGCCAAGCTGCTGGGGGAGATTGCCCAGGGCAACGAG
AACTATGCAGGTATTGCAGCTCGGGATGTAGCTGGTGGACTAAGGTCACTAGCCCAGGCTGCGCGGGGTG
TGGCTGCGCTGACATCAGATCCTGCAGTGCAGGCCATTGTGCTTGACACAGCCAGCGACGTTCTGGACAA
GGCCAGCAGCCTCATTGAAGAGGCAAAAAAAGCATCTGGACACCCAGGGGACCCAGAAAGCCAGCAAAGG
CTTGCTCAGGTAGCTAAAGCAGTGACCCAAGCCCTGAACCGCTGTGTCAGCTGCCTGCCTGGCCAAAGAG
ACGTGGATAATGCCCTACGAGCCGTTGGAGATGCCAGCAAGCGACTCCTGAGTGACTTGCTTCCTCCAAG
CACGGGGACATTTCAAGAAGCACAGAGCCGATTGAATGAAGCTGCAGCTGGGTTAAATCAGGCCGCCACA
GAACTGGTGCAAGCCTCCCGAGGAACTCCTCAGGACCTGGCTCGGGCCTCCGGCCGATTTGGACAGGACT
TCAGCACCTTCCTGGAAGCTGGTGTGGAGATGGCCGGACAGGCCCCGAGCCAGGAGGACCGAGCCCAGGT
GGTGTCCAACCTGAAGGGCATATCCATGTCTTCAAGCAAACTTCTCCTTGCCGCTAAGGCCTTGTCCACA
GACCCTGCTTCTCCCAACCTCAAGAGTCAGCTGGCTGCGGCTGCCCGGGCAGTGACGGACAGCATCAACC
AGCTCATCACCATGTGCACCCAGCAGGCACCTGGCCAGAAGGAGTGTGACAATGCACTTCGGCAGCTAGA
GACAGTCCGAGAACTCCTGGAGAATCCAGTCCAGCCCATCAACGACATGTCCTACTTCGGTTGCTTGGAC
AGTGTCATGGAGAACTCCAAGGTCCTAGGTGAGGCCATGACTGGCATCTCCCAAAATGCCAAGAATGGAA
ATCTGCCGGAGTTTGGAGATGCCATTGCCACAGCCTCCAAGGCTCTCTGTGGCTTCACGGAGGCAGCCGC
ACAGGCAGCATATCTAGTTGGTGTCTCTGACCCCAACAGCCAAGCTGGACAGCAAGGACTGGTGGAACCC
ACACAGTTTGCCCGTGCAAACCAGGCAATTCAGATGGCCTGTCAGAGTCTGGGGGAGCCTGGCTGTACCC
AGGCCCAGGTGTTATCTGCAGCCACTATTGTAGCCAAACACACATCTGCATTGTGTAACAGCTGTCGCCT
GGCTTCCGCTAGGACTGCCAATCCCACTGCCAAGCGCCAGTTTGTACAGTCAGCCAAGGAGGTGGCCAAC
AGTACAGCCAATCTTGTCAAGACCATCAAGGCACTAGATGGGGACTTCACAGAAGAGAACCGTGCCCAGT
GCCGAGCAGCCACAGCCCCTCTGCTGGAAGCTGTGGATAACCTGAGTGCCTTTGCCTCCAACCCTGAGTT
CTCCAGCGTCCCTGCCCAGATCAGCCCTGAGGGCAGAGCAGCCATGGAGCCCATTGTAATCTCTGCTAAG
ACAATGTTGGAGAGTGCTGGAGGGCTCATCCAGACAGCTCGGGCGTTAGCAGTCAATCCCCGAGACCCCC
CACGTTGGTCTGTGCTAGCTGGCCACTCTCGGACTGTCTCAGATTCCATCAAGAAACTTATTACAAGCAT
GAGGGACAAAGCCCCAGGGCAGCTGGAGTGTGAGACAGCCATTGCGGCTCTGAACAGCTGCTTGCGGGAC
CTAGATCAGGCTTCGCTTGCCGCTGTCAGCCAGCAGCTTGCTCCCCGTGAAGGAATCTCTCAAGAGGCTT
TGCACACCCAGATGCTCACTGCAGTGCAAGAAATTTCTCATCTCATTGAGCCGCTGGCCAGCGCTGCTCG
GGCTGAAGCCTCCCAGCTGGGACACAAGGTGTCCCAAATGGCCCAGTACTTTGAACCACTCACCCTGGCT
GCAGTGGGTGCTGCGTCTAAGACCCTGAGCCACCCGCAGCAGATGGCACTTCTGGACCAGACTAAAACGT
TGGCAGAGTCTGCCTTGCAGTTGCTATATACTGCCAAGGAGGCTGGTGGTAACCCCAAGCAAGCAGCACA
CACCCAGGAAGCCCTGGAGGAGGCTGTGCAGATGATGACAGAGGCCGTAGAAGACCTGACGACGACCCTC
AACGAAGCAGCCAGTGCTGCAGGAGTCGTTGGCGGCATGGTGGACTCTATCACTCAGGCCATCAACCAGC
TAGATGAAGGACCTATGGGTGACCCAGAAGGCTCATTCGTAGATTACCAGACAACCATGGTGAGGACAGC
CAAGGCCATTGCTGTCACTGTTCAGGAGATGGTAACCAAGTCAAACACCAGCCCTGAAGAGCTAGGCCCT
CTTGCCAACCAGCTGACCAGTGACTATGGCCGACTGGCCTCACAAGCCAAGCCTGCAGCTGTGGCTGCTG
AAAATGAAGAGATAGGCGCTCACATCAAACACCGAGTACAGGAGCTGGGCCATGGCTGCTCTGCTCTGGT
CACCAAGGCAGGTGCCTTGCAGTGTAGCCCCAGTGATGTCTACACCAAGAAGGAGCTCATAGAGTGTGCC
CGCAGAGTGTCAGAGAAGGTCTCCCATGTTCTGGCTGCACTCCAGGCTGGGAATCGTGGTACCCAGGCCT
GCATTACAGCAGCCAGTGCTGTGTCTGGTATCATTGCTGACCTCGACACCACCATCATGTTCGCTACTGC
TGGCACACTTAACCGTGAGGGTGCTGAAACTTTTGCTGACCACCGGGAGGGTATCTTAAAGACAGCAAAG
GTTCTTGTGGAGGACACCAAGGTCCTAGTGCAGAATGCAGCTGGGAGCCAGGAGAAGTTGGCACAAGCCG
CCCAGTCCTCCGTGGCCACCATTACCCGCCTCGCTGATGTGGTCAAGCTCGGTGCAGCCAGCCTAGGAGC
CGAAGACCCTGAAACTCAGGTGGTGCTGATCAATGCAGTAAAGGACGTAGCCAAGGCCCTGGGTGACCTC
ATCAGCGCTACGAAGGCTGCAGCGGGCAAAGTTGGGGATGACCCTGCAGTGTGGCAGCTCAAGAACTCTG
CCAAGGTGATGGTGACCAATGTGACATCATTGCTCAAGACAGTGAAGGCTGTGGAAGATGAGGCCACCAA
AGGCACACGGGCCCTAGAGGCAACCACAGAGCACATACGTCAGGAACTGGCGGTCTTCTGTTCCCCAGAG
CCACCTGCCAAGACCTCTACCCCTGAAGACTTCATCCGAATGACCAAGGGTATTACTATGGCAACAGCCA
AAGCCGTTGCTGCTGGCAATTCCTGTCGACAGGAAGATGTCATTGCCACAGCCAATCTGAGCCGACGGGC
TATTGCGGACATGCTTCGGGCTTGCAAGGAAGCAGCTTTCCACCCAGAAGTGGCGCCTGATGTACGGCTC
CGAGCCCTGCACTATGGCCGGGAGTGTGCCAATGGTTACCTGGAACTGCTGGACCACGTGCTGCTGACCC
TTCAGAAGCCAAACCCAGACCTGAAGCAGCAGCTAACTGGACACTCAAAGCGGGTTGCTGGCTCTGTGAC
TGAGCTCATCCAGGCTGCTGAAGCCATGAAAGGAACAGAGTGGGTGGACCCAGAGGACCCTACTGTCATT
GCTGAGAATGAGCTCTTGGGAGCCGCAGCCGCCATCGAGGCTGCAGCCAAGAAGCTGGAGCAGCTGAAGC
CCAGGGCCAAACCCAAGGAGGCGGATGAGTCCTTGAACTTTGAGGAACAAATCCTAGAAGCTGCCAAGTC
CATCGCTGCAGCCACCAGTGCACTGGTAAAGGCTGCGTCAGCAGCCCAGAGGGAGCTGGTGGCTCAAGGA
AAGGTGGGCGCCATTCCAGCCAATGCACTGGATGATGGGCAGTGGTCGCAGGGCCTCATTTCCGCTGCCC
GTATGGTGGCTGCGGCCACCAACAATCTGTGTGAAGCAGCTAACGCAGCTGTCCAGGGCCATGCTAGCCA
GGAGAAACTCATTTCCTCAGCCAAGCAAGTAGCTGCCTCCACAGCTCAGCTCCTGGTAGCTTGCAAGGTC
AAAGCAGATCAGGACTCTGAGGCAATGAAACGGCTCCAGGCTGCTGGCAATGCAGTGAAGAGGGCCTCAG
ATAACCTGGTAAAGGCGGCCCAGAAAGCTGCAGCCTTCGAAGACCAGGAGAATGAGACGGTGGTGGTGAA
GGAGAAAATGGTTGGGGGCATTGCCCAGATTATCGCAGCACAGGAAGAGATGCTTCGGAAGGAACGAGAG
CTGGAAGAGGCTCGGAAAAAGCTCGCCCAGATCCGGCAGCAGCAGTACAAGTTCTTGCCTTCAGAGCTTC
GAGACGAGCACATGGTGAGCAAGGGCGAGGAGGATAACATGGCCATCATCAAGGAGTTCATGCGCTTCAA
GGTGCACATGGAGGGCTCCGTGAACGGCCACGAGTTCGAGATCGAGGGCGAGGGCGAGGGCCGCCCCTAC
GAGGGCACCCAGACCGCCAAGCTGAAGGTGACCAAGGGTGGCCCCCTGCCCTTCGCCTGGGACATCCTGT
CCCCTCAGTTCATGTACGGCTCCAAGGCCTACGTGAAGCACCCCGCCGACATCCCCGACTACTTGAAGCT
GTCCTTCCCCGAGGGCTTCAAGTGGGAGCGCGTGATGAACTTCGAGGACGGCGGCGTGGTGACCGTGACC
CAGGACTCCTCCCTGCAGGACGGCGAGTTCATCTACAAGGTGAAGCTGCGCGGCACCAACTTCCCCTCCG
ACGGCCCCGTAATGCAGAAGAAGACCATGGGCTGGGAGGCCTCCTCCGAGCGGATGTACCCCGAGGACGG
CGCCCTGAAGGGCGAGATCAAGCAGAGGCTGAAGCTGAAGGACGGCGGCCACTACGACGCTGAGGTCAAG
ACCACCTACAAGGCCAAGAAGCCCGTGCAGCTGCCCGGCGCCTACAACGTCAACATCAAGTTGGACATCA
CCTCCCACAACGAGGACTACACCATCGTGGAACAGTACGAACGCGCCGAGGGCCGCCACTCCACCGGCGG
CATGGACGAGCTGTACAAGTAACCGCGGGCCCGGGATCCACCGGATCTAGATAACTGATCATAATCAGCC
ATACCACATTTGTAGAGGTTTTACTTGCTTTAAAAAACCTCCCACACCTCCCCCTGAACCTGAAACATAA
AATGAATGCAATTGTTGTTGTTAACTTGTTTATTGCAGCTTATAATGGTTACAAATAAAGCAATAGCATC
ACAAATTTCACAAATAAAGCATTTTTTTCACTGCATTCTAGTTGTGGTTTGTCCAAACTCATCAATGTAT
CTTAACGCGTAAATTGTAAGCGTTAATATTTTGTTAAAATTCGCGTTAAATTTTTGTTAAATCAGCTCAT
TTTTTAACCAATAGGCCGAAATCGGCAAAATCCCTTATAAATCAAAAGAATAGACCGAGATAGGGT
[37 nt withheld, positions 8117-8153]
AAAGAACGTGGACTCCAACGTCAAAGG
[49 nt withheld, positions 8181-8229]
T
[91 nt withheld, positions 8231-8321]
G
[124 nt withheld, positions 8323-8446]
CAGGTGGCACTTTTCGGGGAAATGTGCGCGGAACCCCTATTTGTTTATTTTTCTAAATACATTCAAATAT
GTATCCGCTCATGAGACAATAACCCTGATAAATGCTTCAATAATATTGAAAAAGGAAGAGTCCTGAGGCG
GAAAGAACCAGCTGTGGAATGTGTGTCAGTTAGGGTGTGGAAAGTCCCCAGGCTCCCCAGCAGGCAGAAG
TATGCAAAGCATGCATCTCAATTAGTCAGCAACCAGGTGTGGAAAGTCCCCAGGCTCCCCAGCAGGCAGA
AGTATGCAAAGCATGCATCTCAATTAGTCAGCAACCATAGTCCCGCCCCTAACTCCGCCCATCCCGCCCC
TAACTCCGCCCAGTTCCGCCCATTCTCCGCCCCATGGCTGACTAATTTTTTTTATTTATGCAGAGGCCGA
GGCCGCCTCGGCCTCTGAGCTATTCCAGAAGTAGTGAGGAGGCTTTTTTGGAGGCCTAGGCTTTTGCAAA
GATCGATCAAGAGACAGGATGAGGATCGTTTCGCATGATTGAACAAGATGGATTGCACGCAGGTTCTCCG
GCCGCTTGGGTGGAGAGGCTATTCGGCTATGACTGGGCACAACAGACAATCGGCTGCTCTGATGCCGCCG
TGTTCCGGCTGTCAGCGCAGGGGCGCCCGGTTCTTTTTGTCAAGACCGACCTGTCCGGTGCCCTGAATGA
ACTGCAAGACGAGGCAGCGCGGCTATCGTGGCTGGCCACGACGGGCGTTCCTTGCGCAGCTGTGCTCGAC
GTTGTCACTGAAGCGGGAAGGGACTGGCTGCTATTGGGCGAAGTGCCGGGGCAGGATCTCCTGTCATCTC
ACCTTGCTCCTGCCGAGAAAGTATCCATCATGGCTGATGCAATGCGGCGGCTGCATACGCTTGATCCGGC
TACCTGCCCATTCGACCACCAAGCGAAACATCGCATCGAGCGAGCACGTACTCGGATGGAAGCCGGTCTT
GTCGATCAGGATGATCTGGACGAAGAGCATCAGGGGCTCGCGCCAGCCGAACTGTTCGCCAGGCTCAAGG
CGAGCATGCCCGACGGCGAGGATCTCGTCGTGACCCATGGCGATGCCTGCTTGCCGAATATCATGGTGGA
AAATGGCCGCTTTTCTGGATTCATCGACTGTGGCCGGCTGGGTGTGGCGGACCGCTATCAGGACATAGCG
TTGGCTACCCGTGATATTGCTGAAGAGCTTGGCGGCGAATGGGCTGACCGCTTCCTCGTGCTTTACGGTA
TCGCCGCTCCCGATTCGCAGCGCATCGCCTTCTATCGCCTTCTTGACGAGTTCTTCTGAGCGGGACTCTG
GGGTTCGAAATGACCGACCAAGCGACGCCCAACCTGCCATCACGAGATTTCGATTCCACCGCCGCCTTCT
ATGAAAGGTTGGGCTTCGGAATCGTTTTCCGGGACGCCGGCTGGATGATCCTCCAGCGCGGGGATCTCAT
GCTGGAGTTCTTCGCCCACCCTAGGGGGAGGCTAACTGAAACACGGAAGGAGACAATACCGGAAGGAACC
CGCGCTATGACGGCAATAAAAAGACAGAATAAAACGCACGGTGTTGGGTCGTTTGTTCATAAACGCGGGG
TTCGGTCCCAGGGCTGGCACTCTGTCGATACCCCACCGAGACCCCATTGGGGCCAATACGCCCGCGTTTC
TTCCTTTTCCCCACCCCACCCCCCAAGTTCGGGTGAAGGCCCAGGGCTCGCAGCCAACGTCGGGGCGGCA
GGCCCTGCCATAGCCTCAGGTTACTCATATATACTTTAGATTGATTTAAAACTTCATTTTTAATTTAAAA
GGATCTAGGTGAAGATCCTTTTTGATAATCTCATGACCAAAATCCCTTAACGTGAGTTTTCGTTCCACTG
AGCGTCAGACCCCGTAGAAAAGATCAAAGGATCTTCTTGAGATCCTTTTTTTCTGCGCGTAATCTGCTGC
TTGCAAACAAAAAAACCACCGCTACCAGCGGTGGTTTGTTTGCCGGATCAAGAGCTACCAACTCTTTTTC
CGAAGGTAACTGGCTTCAGCAGAGCGCAGATACCAAATACTGTTCTTCTAGTGTAGCCGTAGTTAGGCCA
CCACTTCAAGAACTCTGTAGCACCGCCTACATACCTCGCTCTGCTAATCCTGTTACCAGTGGCTGCTGCC
AGTGGCGATAAGTCGTGTCTTACCGGGTTGGACTCAAGACGATAGTTACCGGATAAGGCGCAGCGGTCGG
GCTGAACGGGGGGTTCGTGCACACAGCCCAGCTTGGAGCGAACGACCTACACCGAACTGAGATACCTACA
GCGTGAGCTATGAGAAAGCGCCACGCTTCCCGAAGGGAGAAAGGCGGACAGGTATCCGGTAAGCGGCAGG
GTCGGAACAGGAGAGCGCACGAGGGAGCTTCCAGGGGGAAACGCCTGGTATCTTTATAGTCCTGTCGGGT
TTCGCCACCTCTGACTTGAGCGTCGATTTTTGTGATGCTCGTCAGGGGGGCGGAGCCTATGGAAAAACGC
CAGCAACGCGGCCTTTTTACGGTTCCTGGCCTTTTGCTGGCCTTTTGCTCACATGTTCTTTCCTGCGTTA
TCCCCTGATTCTGTGGA
